>Addgene plasmid #147879 | pCIneo-lambdaN-HsNot1_1318-1605-HA-MBP_W | depositor full sequence | sequence record 290326 | Full Sequence
TCAATATTGGCCATTAGCCATATTATTCATTGGTTATATAGCATAAATCAATATTGGCTATTGGCCATTG
CATACGTTGTATCTATATCATAATATGTACATTTATATTGGCTCATGTCCAATATGACCGCCATGTTGGC
ATTGATTATTGACTAGTTATTAATAGTAATCAATTACGGGGTCATTAGTTCATAGCCCATATATGGAGTT
CCGCGTTACATAACTTACGGTAAATGGCCCGCCTGGCTGACCGCCCAACGACCCCCGCCCATTGACGTCA
ATAATGACGTATGTTCCCATAGTAACGCCAATAGGGACTTTCCATTGACGTCAATGGGTGGAGTATTTAC
GGTAAACTGCCCACTTGGCAGTACATCAAGTGTATCATATGCCAAGTCCGCCCCCTATTGACGTCAATGA
CGGTAAATGGCCCGCCTGGCATTATGCCCAGTACATGACCTTACGGGACTTTCCTACTTGGCAGTACATC
TACGTATTAGTCATCGCTATTACCATGGTGATGCGGTTTTGGCAGTACACCAATGGGCGTGGATAGCGGT
TTGACTCACGGGGATTTCCAAGTCTCCACCCCATTGACGTCAATGGGAGTTTGTTTTGGCACCAAAATCA
ACGGGACTTTCCAAAATGTCGTAACAACTGCGATCGCCCGCCCCGTTGACGCAAATGGGCGGTAGGCGTG
TACGGTGGGAGGTCTATATAAGCAGAGCTCGTTTAGTGAACCGTCAGATCACTAGAAGCTTTATTGCGGT
AGTTTATCACAGTTAAATTGCTAACGCAGTCAGTGCTTCTGACACAACAGTCTCGAACTTAAGCTGCAGT
GACTCTCTTAAGGTAGCCTTGCAGAAGTTGGTCGTGAGGCACTGGGCAGGTAAGTATCAAGGTTACAAGA
CAGGTTTAAGGAGACCAATAGAAACTGGGCTTGTCGAGACAGAGAAGACTCTTGCGTTTCTGATAGGCAC
CTATTGGTCTTACTGACATCCACTTTGCCTTTCTCTCCACAGGTGTCCACTCCCAGTTCAATTACAGCTC
TTAAGGCTAGAGTACTTAATACGACTCACTATAGGCTAGCCACCATGGACGCACAAACACGACGACGTGA
GCGTCGCGCTGAGAAACAAGCTCAATGGAAAGCTGCAAACCCACCGCTCGAGGCTCCAAAGAAAGATGTC
AAGCAGCCAGAAGAACTCCCTCCCATCACAACCACAACAACTTCTACTACACCAGCTACCAACACCACTT
GTACAGCCACGGTTCCACCACAGCCACAGTACAGCTACCACGACATCAATGTCTATTCCCTTGCGGGCTT
GGCACCACACATTACTCTAAATCCAACAATTCCCTTGTTTCAGGCCCATCCACAGTTGAAGCAGTGTGTG
CGTCAGGCAATTGAACGGGCTGTCCAGGAGCTGGTCCATCCTGTGGTGGATCGATCAATTAAGATTGCCA
TGACTACTTGTGAGCAAATAGTCAGGAAGGATTTTGCCCTGGATTCGGAGGAATCTCGAATGCGAATAGC
AGCTCATCACATGATGCGTAACTTGACAGCTGGAATGGCTATGATTACATGCAGGGAACCTTTGCTCATG
AGCATATCTACCAACTTAAAAAACAGTTTTGCCTCAGCCCTTCGTACTGCTTCCCCACAACAAAGAGAAA
TGATGGATCAGGCAGCTGCTCAATTAGCTCAGGACAATTGTGAGTTGGCTTGCTGTTTTATTCAGAAGAC
TGCAGTAGAAAAAGCAGGCCCTGAGATGGACAAGAGATTAGCAACTGAATTTGAGCTGAGAAAACATGCT
AGGCAAGAAGGACGCAGATACTGTGATCCTGTTGTTTTAACATATCAAGCTGAACGGATGCCAGAGCAAA
TCAGGCTGAAAGTTGGTGGTGTGGACCCAAAGCAGTTGGCTGTTTACGAAGAGTTTGCACGCAATGTTCC
TGGCTTCTTACCTACAAATGACTTAAGTCAGCCCACGGGATTTTTAGCCCAGCCCATGAAGCAAGCTTGG
GCAACAGCGAATTCAATGGCTTACCCATACGATGTTCCAGATTACGCTATGAAAATCGAAGAAGGTAAAC
TGGTAATCTGGATTAACGGCGATAAAGGCTATAACGGTCTCGCTGAAGTCGGTAAGAAATTCGAGAAAGA
TACCGGAATTAAAGTCACCGTTGAGCATCCGGATAAACTGGAAGAGAAATTCCCGCAGGTTGCGGCAACT
GGCGATGGCCCTGACATTATCTTCTGGGCACACGACCGCTTTGGTGGCTACGCTCAATCTGGCCTGTTGG
CTGAAATCACCCCGGACAAAGCGTTCCAGGACAAGCTGTATCCGTTTACCTGGGATGCCGTACGTTACAA
CGGCAAGCTGATTGCTTACCCGATCGCTGTTGAAGCGTTATCGCTGATTTATAACAAAGATCTGCTGCCG
AACCCGCCAAAAACCTGGGAAGAGATCCCGGCGCTGGATAAAGAACTGAAAGCGAAAGGTAAGAGCGCGC
TGATGTTCAACCTGCAAGAACCGTACTTCACCTGGCCGCTGATTGCTGCTGACGGGGGTTATGCGTTCAA
GTATGAAAACGGCAAGTACGACATTAAAGACGTGGGCGTGGATAACGCTGGCGCGAAAGCGGGTCTGACC
TTCCTGGTTGACCTGATTAAAAGCAAACACATGAATGCAGACACCGATTACTCCATCGCAGAAGCTGCCT
TTAATAAAGGCGAAACAGCGATGACCATCAACGGCCCGTGGGCATGGTCCAACATCGACACCAGCAAAGT
GAATTATGGTGTAACGGTACTGCCGACCTTCAAGGGTCAACCATCCAAACCGTTCGTTGGCGTGCTGAGC
GCAGGTATTAACGCCGCCAGTCCGAACAAAGAGCTGGCGAAAGAGTTCCTCGAAAACTATCTGCTGACTG
ATGAAGGTCTGGAAGCGGTTAATAAAGACAAACCGCTGGGTGCCGTAGCGCTGAAGTCTTACGAGGAAGA
GTTGGCGAAAGATCCACGTATTGCCGCCACCATGGAAAACGCCCAGAAAGGTGAAATCATGCCGAACATC
CCGCAGATGTCCGCTTTCTGGTATGCCGTGCGTACTGCGGTGATCAACGCCGCCAGCGGTCGTCAGACTG
TCGATGAAGCCCTGAAAGATTAGGCGGCCGCTTCCCTTTAGTGAGGGTTAATGCTTCGAGCAGACATGAT
AAGATACATTGATGAGTTTGGACAAACCACAACTAGAATGCAGTGAAAAAAATGCTTTATTTGTGAAATT
TGTGATGCTATTGCTTTATTTGTAACCATTATAAGCTGCAATAAACAAGTTAACAACAACAATTGCATTC
ATTTTATGTTTCAGGTTCAGGGGGAGATGTGGGAGGTTTTTTAAAGCAAGTAAAACCTCTACAAATGTGG
TAAAATCCGATAAGGATCGATCCGGGCTGGCGTAATAGCGAAGAGGCCCGCACCGATCGCCCTTCCCAAC
AGTTGCGCAGCCTGAATGGCGAATGG
[124 nt withheld, positions 3527-3650]
C
[91 nt withheld, positions 3652-3742]
A
[49 nt withheld, positions 3744-3792]
CCTTTGACGTTGGAGTCCACGTTCTTT
[37 nt withheld, positions 3820-3856]
ACCCTATCTCGGTCTATTCTTTTGATTTATAAGGGATTTTGCCGATTTCGGCCTATTGGTTAAAAAATGA
GCTGATTTAACAAAAATTTAACGCGAATTTTAACAAAATATTAACGCTTACAATTTCCTGATGCGGTATT
TTCTCCTTACGCATCTGTGCGGTATTTCACACCGCATACGCGGATCTGCGCAGCACCATGGCCTGAAATA
ACCTCTGAAAGAGGAACTTGGTTAGGTACCTTCTGAGGCGGAAAGAACCAGCTGTGGAATGTGTGTCAGT
TAGGGTGTGGAAAGTCCCCAGGCTCCCCAGCAGGCAGAAGTATGCAAAGCATGCATCTCAATTAGTCAGC
AACCAGGTGTGGAAAGTCCCCAGGCTCCCCAGCAGGCAGAAGTATGCAAAGCATGCATCTCAATTAGTCA
GCAACCATAGTCCCGCCCCTAACTCCGCCCATCCCGCCCCTAACTCCGCCCAGTTCCGCCCATTCTCCGC
CCCATGGCTGACTAATTTTTTTTATTTATGCAGAGGCCGAGGCCGCCTCGGCCTCTGAGCTATTCCAGAA
GTAGTGAGGAGGCTTTTTTGGAGGCCTAGGCTTTTGCAAAAAGCTTGATTCTTCTGACACAACAGTCTCG
AACTTAAGGCTAGAGCCACCATGATTGAACAAGATGGATTGCACGCAGGTTCTCCGGCCGCTTGGGTGGA
GAGGCTATTCGGCTATGACTGGGCACAACAGACAATCGGCTGCTCTGATGCCGCCGTGTTCCGGCTGTCA
GCGCAGGGGCGCCCGGTTCTTTTTGTCAAGACCGACCTGTCCGGTGCCCTGAATGAACTGCAGGACGAGG
CAGCGCGGCTATCGTGGCTGGCCACGACGGGCGTTCCTTGCGCAGCTGTGCTCGACGTTGTCACTGAAGC
GGGAAGGGACTGGCTGCTATTGGGCGAAGTGCCGGGGCAGGATCTCCTGTCATCTCACCTTGCTCCTGCC
GAGAAAGTATCCATCATGGCTGATGCAATGCGGCGGCTGCATACGCTTGATCCGGCTACCTGCCCATTCG
ACCACCAAGCGAAACATCGCATCGAGCGAGCACGTACTCGGATGGAAGCCGGTCTTGTCGATCAGGATGA
TCTGGACGAAGAGCATCAGGGGCTCGCGCCAGCCGAACTGTTCGCCAGGCTCAAGGCGCGCATGCCCGAC
GGCGAGGATCTCGTCGTGACCCATGGCGATGCCTGCTTGCCGAATATCATGGTGGAAAATGGCCGCTTTT
CTGGATTCATCGACTGTGGCCGGCTGGGTGTGGCGGACCGCTATCAGGACATAGCGTTGGCTACCCGTGA
TATTGCTGAAGAGCTTGGCGGCGAATGGGCTGACCGCTTCCTCGTGCTTTACGGTATCGCCGCTCCCGAT
TCGCAGCGCATCGCCTTCTATCGCCTTCTTGACGAGTTCTTCTGAGCGGGACTCTGGGGTTCGAAATGAC
CGACCAAGCGACGCCCAACCTGCCATCACGATGGCCGCAATAAAATATCTTTATTTTCATTACATCTGTG
TGTTGGTTTTTTGTGTGAATCGATAGCGATAAGGATCCGCGTATGGTGCACTCTCAGTACAATCTGCTCT
GATGCCGCATAGTTAAGCCAGCCCCGACACCCGCCAACACCCGCTGACGCGCCCTGACGGGCTTGTCTGC
TCCCGGCATCCGCTTACAGACAAGCTGTGACCGTCTCCGGGAGCTGCATGTGTCAGAGGTTTTCACCGTC
ATCACCGAAACGCGCGAGACGAAAGGGCCTCGTGATACGCCTATTTTTATAGGTTAATGTCATGATAATA
ATGGTTTCTTAGACGTCAGGTGGCACTTTTCGGGGAAATGTGCGCGGAACCCCTATTTGTTTATTTTTCT
AAATACATTCAAATATGTATCCGCTCATGAGACAATAACCCTGATAAATGCTTCAATAATATTGAAAAAG
GAAGAGTATGAGTATTCAACATTTCCGTGTCGCCCTTATTCCCTTTTTTGCGGCATTTTGCCTTCCTGTT
TTTGCTCACCCAGAAACGCTGGTGAAAGTAAAAGATGCTGAAGATCAGTTGGGTGCACGAGTGGGTTACA
TCGAACTGGATCTCAACAGCGGTAAGATCCTTGAGAGTTTTCGCCCCGAAGAACGTTTTCCAATGATGAG
CACTTTTAAAGTTCTGCTATGTGGCGCGGTATTATCCCGTATTGACGCCGGGCAAGAGCAACTCGGTCGC
CGCATACACTATTCTCAGAATGACTTGGTTGAGTACTCACCAGTCACAGAAAAGCATCTTACGGATGGCA
TGACAGTAAGAGAATTATGCAGTGCTGCCATAACCATGAGTGATAACACTGCGGCCAACTTACTTCTGAC
AACGATCGGAGGACCGAAGGAGCTAACCGCTTTTTTGCACAACATGGGGGATCATGTAACTCGCCTTGAT
CGTTGGGAACCGGAGCTGAATGAAGCCATACCAAACGACGAGCGTGACACCACGATGCCTGTAGCAATGG
CAACAACGTTGCGCAAACTATTAACTGGCGAACTACTTACTCTAGCTTCCCGGCAACAATTAATAGACTG
GATGGAGGCGGATAAAGTTGCAGGACCACTTCTGCGCTCGGCCCTTCCGGCTGGCTGGTTTATTGCTGAT
AAATCTGGAGCCGGTGAGCGTGGGTCTCGCGGTATCATTGCAGCACTGGGGCCAGATGGTAAGCCCTCCC
GTATCGTAGTTATCTACACGACGGGGAGTCAGGCAACTATGGATGAACGAAATAGACAGATCGCTGAGAT
AGGTGCCTCACTGATTAAGCATTGGTAACTGTCAGACCAAGTTTACTCATATATACTTTAGATTGATTTA
AAACTTCATTTTTAATTTAAAAGGATCTAGGTGAAGATCCTTTTTGATAATCTCATGACCAAAATCCCTT
AACGTGAGTTTTCGTTCCACTGAGCGTCAGACCCCGTAGAAAAGATCAAAGGATCTTCTTGAGATCCTTT
TTTTCTGCGCGTAATCTGCTGCTTGCAAACAAAAAAACCACCGCTACCAGCGGTGGTTTGTTTGCCGGAT
CAAGAGCTACCAACTCTTTTTCCGAAGGTAACTGGCTTCAGCAGAGCGCAGATACCAAATACTGTTCTTC
TAGTGTAGCCGTAGTTAGGCCACCACTTCAAGAACTCTGTAGCACCGCCTACATACCTCGCTCTGCTAAT
CCTGTTACCAGTGGCTGCTGCCAGTGGCGATAAGTCGTGTCTTACCGGGTTGGACTCAAGACGATAGTTA
CCGGATAAGGCGCAGCGGTCGGGCTGAACGGGGGGTTCGTGCACACAGCCCAGCTTGGAGCGAACGACCT
ACACCGAACTGAGATACCTACAGCGTGAGCTATGAGAAAGCGCCACGCTTCCCGAAGGGAGAAAGGCGGA
CAGGTATCCGGTAAGCGGCAGGGTCGGAACAGGAGAGCGCACGAGGGAGCTTCCAGGGGGAAACGCCTGG
TATCTTTATAGTCCTGTCGGGTTTCGCCACCTCTGACTTGAGCGTCGATTTTTGTGATGCTCGTCAGGGG
GGCGGAGCCTATGGAAAAACGCCAGCAACGCGGCCTTTTTACGGTTCCTGGCCTTTTGCTGGCCTTTTGC
TCACATGGCTCGACAGATCT
Features (pLannotate 1.2.2; 21 found; start..end, strand, type, name):
    140..517     +  enhancer       CMV enhancer: human cytomegalovirus immediate early enhancer
    518..729     +  promoter       CMV promoter: human cytomegalovirus (CMV) immediate early promoter
    890..1022    +  intron         chimeric intron: chimera between introns from human β-globin and immunoglobulin heavy chain genes
   1067..1085    +  promoter       T7 promoter: promoter for bacteriophage T7 RNA polymerase
   1095..1169    +  CDS            N (fragment): REGN_LAMBD - Experimental evidence at protein level: Swiss-Prot protein existence level 1. Plays a role as a transcriptional antitermination factor that allows the virus to initiate its lytic phase. Activates expression of the delayed viral early genes by modifying host RNA polymerase (RNAP) into a form that is resistant to termination signals. This antitermination function requires the host NusA protein which serves to stabilize the interaction between antitermination protein N and host RNA polymerase. From Escherichia phage lambda (Bacteriophage lambda).
   1167..2063    +  CDS            CNOT1 (fragment): CNOT1_HUMAN - Also known as CDC39, KIAA1007, NOT1. Experimental evidence at protein level: Swiss-Prot protein existence level 1. Scaffolding component of the CCR4-NOT complex which is one of the major cellular mRNA deadenylases and is linked to various cellular processes including bulk mRNA degradation, miRNA-mediated repression, translational repression during translational initiation and general transcription regulation. Additional complex functions may be a consequence of its influence on mRNA expression. Its scaffolding function implies its interaction with the catalytic complex module and
   2079..3169    +  CDS            MBP (fragment): maltose binding protein from E. coli; malE (mutated); This version of the gene does not encode a signal sequence, so MBP will remain in the cytosol.
   3185..3202    -  promoter       T3 promoter (fragment): promoter for bacteriophage T3 RNA polymerase
   3220..3341    -  polyA_signal   SV40 poly(A) signal: SV40 polyadenylation signal
   3364..3432    -  CDS            large T antigen (fragment): large T antigen from SV40 (simian virus 40)
   3456..3523    +  CDS            lacZα (fragment): LacZα fragment of β-galactosidase; lacZ fragment
   3527..3955    +  rep_origin     f1 ori (sequence partly withheld): f1 bacteriophage origin of replication; arrow indicates direction of (+) strand synthesis
   3983..4034    -  misc_feature   bom (fragment): basis of mobility region from pBR322
   4099..4456    +  promoter       SV40 promoter: SV40 enhancer and early promoter
   4507..5298    +  CDS            neo: KKA2_KLEPN - Also known as kan, nptII. Experimental evidence at protein level: Swiss-Prot protein existence level 1. Resistance to kanamycin, neomycin, paromomycin, ribostamycin, butirosin and gentamicin B. From Klebsiella pneumoniae.
   5365..5413    +  polyA_signal   poly(A) signal: synthetic polyadenylation signal
   5433..5487    -  misc_feature   bom (fragment): basis of mobility region from pBR322
   5589..5624    -  CDS            rop (fragment): Rop protein, which maintains plasmids at low copy number; rop
   5719..5823    +  promoter       AmpR promoter: bla
   5824..6684    +  CDS            AmpR: β-lactamase; bla; confers resistance to ampicillin, carbenicillin, and related antibiotics
   6855..7443    +  rep_origin     ori: high-copy-number ColE1/pMB1/pBR322/pUC origin of replication
