[The description below was written by a language model from this plasmid's Addgene catalogue record and pLannotate feature annotations shown in this document.]
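Description:
pCIneo-lambdaN-HsNot1_1318-1605-HA-MBP_W is a mammalian expression plasmid built on the pCI-neo backbone that encodes a fragment of human CNOT1 (isoform 1, residues 1318–1605), the scaffold subunit of the CCR4-NOT deadenylase complex. It is propagated in E. coli as a high-copy plasmid through a ColE1/pUC-type origin with ampicillin selection (β-lactamase), and it also carries an f1 origin for single-stranded DNA production. A separate SV40 enhancer/early promoter–neo cassette with a synthetic polyadenylation signal provides neomycin-class (G418) resistance for selecting stably transfected mammalian cells.

The expression unit is driven by the human CMV immediate-early enhancer and promoter, followed by the chimeric β-globin/immunoglobulin intron that improves expression, and ends with the SV40 poly(A) signal. A T7 promoter upstream and a T3 promoter fragment downstream flank the open reading frame. The coding region fuses a short N-terminal fragment of the bacteriophage lambda N protein to the CNOT1 fragment, followed by a cytosolic (signal-sequence-less) maltose binding protein. The construct name also indicates an HA tag between CNOT1 and MBP, although the feature table does not annotate it separately. The meaning of the "_W" suffix is not stated in the record.

The lambda N peptide is the part of the protein that binds boxB RNA hairpins, so such fusions are typically used in tethering assays that recruit a protein to a boxB-containing reporter mRNA to test its effect on translation or stability. The associated publication concerns CNOT1–DDX6 interactions and W-binding pockets in CNOT9 in miRNA-mediated silencing. The depositor notes that the supplied sequence may be theoretical or predicted.
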