Addgene plasmid #147879: pCIneo-lambdaN-HsNot1_1318-1605-HA-MBP_W
Purpose: Mammalian Expression of HsNot1iso1_1318-1605
Depositing lab: Elisa Izaurralde. Depositing organization: Max Planck Institute for Developmental Biology. Publication: A DDX6-CNOT1 complex and W-binding pockets in CNOT9 reveal direct links between miRNA target recognition and silencing. Chen Y, Boland A, Kuzuoglu-Ozturk D, Bawankar P, Loh B, Chang CT, Weichenrieder O, Izaurralde E. Mol Cell. 2014 Jun 5;54(5):737-50. doi: 10.1016/j.molcel.2014.03.034. Epub 2014 Apr 24. PubMed 24768540.
Backbone
  Vector backbone: pCI-neo
  Vector type: Mammalian Expression
Growth in bacteria
  Bacterial resistance: Ampicillin, 100 μg/mL
  Growth temperature: 37°C
  Growth strain: DH5alpha
  Copy number: High Copy
Gene/Insert
  Gene/Insert name: HsNot1iso1_1318-1605
  Species: H. sapiens (human)
  Entrez Gene: CNOT1 (a.k.a. AD-005, CDC39, HPE12, NOT1, NOT1H, VIBOS)
  Cloning method: Unknown
Terms and licenses: Academic/Nonprofit Terms; Industry Terms: Not Available to Industry
Depositor comments: Plasmids from this collection were made available to the research community and donated after the lab closed. Please note that the sequence provided by the depositing laboratory may be theoretical/predicted or based on Sanger sequencing results. There may be discrepancies between sequencing results obtained by Addgene and the depositor sequence. If an Addgene verified sequence is not available, please contact before placing your order to request that our lab fully sequence the plasmid.
How to cite: pCIneo-lambdaN-HsNot1_1318-1605-HA-MBP_W was a gift from Elisa Izaurralde (Addgene plasmid # 147879 ; http://n2t.net/addgene:147879 ; RRID:Addgene_147879)
